Addgene plasmid #136667: pVAX_CBI_AcrIIA6_D1811
Purpose: Expresses human codon-optimized AcrIIA6 D1811 in mammalian cells. ORF flanked by NotI and XhoI restriction sites
Depositing lab: Yannick Doyon. Depositing organization: Universite Laval. Publication: Widespread anti-CRISPR proteins in virulent bacteriophages inhibit a range of Cas9 proteins. Hynes AP, Rousseau GM, Agudelo D, Goulet A, Amigues B, Loehr J, Romero DA, Fremaux C, Horvath P, Doyon Y, Cambillau C, Moineau S. Nat Commun. 2018 Jul 25;9(1):2919. doi: 10.1038/s41467-018-05092-w. PubMed 30046034.
Backbone
  Vector backbone: pVAX_CBI
  Vector type: Mammalian Expression, Synthetic Biology
Growth in bacteria
  Bacterial resistance: Kanamycin, 50 μg/mL
  Growth temperature: 37°C
  Growth strain: DH5alpha
  Copy number: High Copy
Gene/Insert
  Gene/Insert name: AcrIIA6_D1811
  Species: H. sapiens (human), Synthetic
  Promoter: CMV
  Tag / fusion protein: No tag, No NLS
  Cloning method: Gibson Cloning
  Sequencing primers: 5′ TAT GGT TGG GAT AAG GCT GG
Terms and licenses: Academic/Nonprofit Terms; Industry Terms: Not Available to Industry
How to cite: pVAX_CBI_AcrIIA6_D1811 was a gift from Yannick Doyon (Addgene plasmid # 136667 ; http://n2t.net/addgene:136667 ; RRID:Addgene_136667)
