[The description below was written by a language model from this plasmid's Addgene catalogue record and pLannotate feature annotations shown in this document.]
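Description:
pVAX_CBI_AcrIIA6_D1811 is a small (about 4.1 kb) mammalian expression plasmid built on the pVAX_CBI backbone for transient production of the anti-CRISPR protein AcrIIA6 (D1811 variant) in mammalian cells. It is maintained in E. coli at high copy through a ColE1/pUC-type origin and selected with kanamycin via the Tn5 aminoglycoside phosphotransferase (NeoR/KanR) gene. A fragment of the pBR322 bom region and a partial AmpR promoter are also detected in the backbone.

The expression cassette begins with the human cytomegalovirus immediate early enhancer and promoter. These are followed by a composite intron region annotated as a short piece of CMV intron A joined to an internally truncated human β-globin intron; introns of this kind are commonly included upstream of a coding sequence to improve transcript processing and expression. A short match to β-globin coding sequence at the intron boundary is probably flanking exon sequence rather than a functional product. The human codon-optimized synthetic AcrIIA6 open reading frame was inserted by Gibson assembly and is flanked by NotI and XhoI sites, allowing it to be excised or swapped. It is not itself annotated in the feature table but presumably lies in the unannotated interval upstream of the bovine growth hormone polyadenylation signal that terminates the transcript.

There is one discrepancy. The catalogue entry states that the protein carries no tag and no NLS, whereas the automated annotation detects a nucleoplasmin bipartite NLS just upstream of that interval. The record does not clarify whether this element is in frame with the insert. The plasmid is intended for expressing AcrIIA6 in mammalian cells, consistent with studies of phage-derived inhibitors of Cas9 activity.
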