Features (pLannotate 1.2.2; 11 found; start..end, strand, type, name):
     92..395     +  enhancer       CMV enhancer: human cytomegalovirus immediate early enhancer
    396..599     +  promoter       CMV promoter: human cytomegalovirus (CMV) immediate early promoter
    748..775     +  intron         CMV intron (fragment): modified intron A from human cytomegalovirus (CMV)
    780..1126    +  intron         β-globin intron (fragment): internally truncated intron from human β-globin
   1124..1216    +  CDS            HBB (fragment): HBB_ATEBE - Experimental evidence at protein level: Swiss-Prot protein existence level 1. Involved in oxygen transport from the lung to the various peripheral tissues. From Ateles belzebuth (White-bellied spider monkey).
   1213..1260    +  CDS            nucleoplasmin NLS: bipartite nuclear localization signal from nucleoplasmin
   1892..2116    +  polyA_signal   bGH poly(A) signal: bovine growth hormone polyadenylation signal
   2289..3083    +  CDS            NeoR/KanR: aminoglycoside phosphotransferase from Tn5; aph(3')-II (or nptII); confers resistance to neomycin, kanamycin, and G418 (Geneticin®)
   3104..3154    -  misc_feature   bom (fragment): basis of mobility region from pBR322
   3181..3269    +  promoter       AmpR promoter (fragment): bla
   3408..3996    +  rep_origin     ori: high-copy-number ColE1/pMB1/pBR322/pUC origin of replication
>Addgene plasmid #136667 | pVAX_CBI_AcrIIA6_D1811 | addgene full sequence | sequence record 273380 | Addgene NGS Result
CTTCGCGATGTACGGGCCAGATATACGCGTCTAGTTATTAATAGTAATCAATTACGGGGTCATTAGTTCA
TAGCCCATATATGGAGTTCCGCGTTACATAACTTACGGTAAATGGCCCGCCTGGCTGACCGCCCAACGAC
CCCCGCCCATTGACGTCAATAATGACGTATGTTCCCATAGTAACGCCAATAGGGACTTTCCATTGACGTC
AATGGGTGGAGTATTTACGGTAAACTGCCCACTTGGCAGTACATCAAGTGTATCATATGCCAAGTACGCC
CCCTATTGACGTCAATGACGGTAAATGGCCCGCCTGGCATTATGCCCAGTACATGACCTTATGGGACTTT
CCTACTTGGCAGTACATCTACGTATTAGTCATCGCTATTACCATGGTGATGCGGTTTTGGCAGTACATCA
ATGGGCGTGGATAGCGGTTTGACTCACGGGGATTTCCAAGTCTCCACCCCATTGACGTCAATGGGAGTTT
GTTTTGGCACCAAAATCAACGGGACTTTCCAAAATGTCGTAACAACTCCGCCCCATTGACGCAAATGGGC
GGTAGGCGTGTACGGTGGGAGGTCTATATAAGCAGAGCTCGTTTAGTGAACCGTCAGATCGCCTGGAGAC
GCCATCCACGCTGTTTTGACCTCCATAGAAGACACCGGGACCGATCCAGCCTCCGCGGATTCGAATCCCG
GCCGGGAACGGTGCATTGGAACGCGGATTCCCCGTGCCAAGAGTGACGTAAGTACCGCCTATAGAGTCTA
TAGGCCCACAAAAAATGCTTTCTTCTTTTAATATACTTTTTTGTTTATCTTATTTCTAATACTTTCCCTA
ATCTCTTTCTTTCAGGGCAATAATGATACAATGTATCATGCCTCTTTGCACCATTCTAAAGAATAACAGT
GATAATTTCTGGGTTAAGGCAATAGCAATATTTCTGCATATAAATATTTCTGCATATAAATTGTAACTGA
TGTAAGAGGTTTCATATTGCTAATAGCAGCTACAATCCAGCTACCATTCTGCTTTTATTTTATGGTTGGG
ATAAGGCTGGATTATTCTGAGTCCAAGCTAGGCCCTTTTGCTAATCATGTTCATACCTCTTATCTTCCTC
CCACAGCTCCTGGGCAACGTGCTGGTCTGTGTGCTGGCCCATCACTTTGGCAAAGAATTGGGATTCGAAC
ATCGATTGAATTCCTGTACAAGAAAAGGCCGGCGGCCACGAAAAAGGCCGGCCAGGCAAAAAAGAAAAAG
GGCGGAGGCTCTGGCGGCGGAAGCGCGGCCGCCATGAAGATCAACGACGACATAAAGGAATTGATCCTCG
AATACATGTCCCGATATTTTAAATTCGAGAATGACTTCTATAAACTGCCGGGAATCAAATTTACCGATGC
TAACTGGCAGAAGTTCAAAAATGGGGGGACTGATATCGAGAAGATGGGGGCGGCCAGGGTGAATGCGATG
CTTGATTGTCTCTTCGATGACTTCGAGTTGGCAATGATTGGAAAAGCCCAAACTAACTATTATAATGACA
ATTCTCTCAAGATGAATATGCCATTTTACACTTATTACGACATGTTTAAAAAGCAGCAACTTCTCAAGTG
GCTGAAAAATAATCGCGACGACGTTATTGGCGGCACGGGTAGGATGTATACTGCGTCAGGGAACTATATT
GCAAACGCGTACCTGGAGGTGGCTCTGGAGTCTAGCTCACTGGGCTCAGGAAGCTATATGCTTCAGATGC
GCTTCAAAGATTATAGTAAAGGACAAGAGCCTATCCCATCAGGACGACAGAACCGACTTGAATGGATCGA
AAACAATCTTGAGAACATCCGGTGATAACTCGAGTCTAGAGGGCCCGTTTAAACCCGCTGATCAGCCTCG
ACTGTGCCTTCTAGTTGCCAGCCATCTGTTGTTTGCCCCTCCCCCGTGCCTTCCTTGACCCTGGAAGGTG
CCACTCCCACTGTCCTTTCCTAATAAAATGAGGAAATTGCATCGCATTGTCTGAGTAGGTGTCATTCTAT
TCTGGGGGGTGGGGTGGGGCAGGACAGCAAGGGGGAGGATTGGGAAGACAATAGCAGGCATGCTGGGGAT
GCGGTGGGCTCTATGGCTTCTACTGGGCGGTTTTATGGACAGCAAGCGAACCGGAATTGCCAGCTGGGGC
GCCCTCTGGTAAGGTTGGGAAGCCCTGCAAAGTAAACTGGATGGCTTTCTTGCCGCCAAGGATCTGATGG
CGCAGGGGATCAAGCTCTGATCAAGAGACAGGATGAGGATCGTTTCGCATGATTGAACAAGATGGATTGC
ACGCAGGTTCTCCGGCCGCTTGGGTGGAGAGGCTATTCGGCTATGACTGGGCACAACAGACAATCGGCTG
CTCTGATGCCGCCGTGTTCCGGCTGTCAGCGCAGGGGCGCCCGGTTCTTTTTGTCAAGACCGACCTGTCC
GGTGCCCTGAATGAACTGCAAGACGAGGCAGCGCGGCTATCGTGGCTGGCCACGACGGGCGTTCCTTGCG
CAGCTGTGCTCGACGTTGTCACTGAAGCGGGAAGGGACTGGCTGCTATTGGGCGAAGTGCCGGGGCAGGA
TCTCCTGTCATCTCACCTTGCTCCTGCCGAGAAAGTATCCATCATGGCTGATGCAATGCGGCGGCTGCAT
ACGCTTGATCCGGCTACCTGCCCATTCGACCACCAAGCGAAACATCGCATCGAGCGAGCACGTACTCGGA
TGGAAGCCGGTCTTGTCGATCAGGATGATCTGGACGAAGAGCATCAGGGGCTCGCGCCAGCCGAACTGTT
CGCCAGGCTCAAGGCGAGCATGCCCGACGGCGAGGATCTCGTCGTGACCCATGGCGATGCCTGCTTGCCG
AATATCATGGTGGAAAATGGCCGCTTTTCTGGATTCATCGACTGTGGCCGGCTGGGTGTGGCGGACCGCT
ATCAGGACATAGCGTTGGCTACCCGTGATATTGCTGAAGAGCTTGGCGGCGAATGGGCTGACCGCTTCCT
CGTGCTTTACGGTATCGCCGCTCCCGATTCGCAGCGCATCGCCTTCTATCGCCTTCTTGACGAGTTCTTC
TGAATTATTAACGCTTACAATTTCCTGATGCGGTATTTTCTCCTTACGCATCTGTGCGGTATTTCACACC
GCATCAGGTGGCACTTTTCGGGGAAATGTGCGCGGAACCCCTATTTGTTTATTTTTCTAAATACATTCAA
ATATGTATCCGCTCATGAGACAATAACCCTGATAAATGCTTCAATAATAGCACGTGCTAAAACTTCATTT
TTAATTTAAAAGGATCTAGGTGAAGATCCTTTTTGATAATCTCATGACCAAAATCCCTTAACGTGAGTTT
TCGTTCCACTGAGCGTCAGACCCCGTAGAAAAGATCAAAGGATCTTCTTGAGATCCTTTTTTTCTGCGCG
TAATCTGCTGCTTGCAAACAAAAAAACCACCGCTACCAGCGGTGGTTTGTTTGCCGGATCAAGAGCTACC
AACTCTTTTTCCGAAGGTAACTGGCTTCAGCAGAGCGCAGATACCAAATACTGTTCTTCTAGTGTAGCCG
TAGTTAGGCCACCACTTCAAGAACTCTGTAGCACCGCCTACATACCTCGCTCTGCTAATCCTGTTACCAG
TGGCTGCTGCCAGTGGCGATAAGTCGTGTCTTACCGGGTTGGACTCAAGACGATAGTTACCGGATAAGGC
GCAGCGGTCGGGCTGAACGGGGGGTTCGTGCACACAGCCCAGCTTGGAGCGAACGACCTACACCGAACTG
AGATACCTACAGCGTGAGCTATGAGAAAGCGCCACGCTTCCCGAAGGGAGAAAGGCGGACAGGTATCCGG
TAAGCGGCAGGGTCGGAACAGGAGAGCGCACGAGGGAGCTTCCAGGGGGAAACGCCTGGTATCTTTATAG
TCCTGTCGGGTTTCGCCACCTCTGACTTGAGCGTCGATTTTTGTGATGCTCGTCAGGGGGGCGGAGCCTA
TGGAAAAACGCCAGCAACGCGGCCTTTTTACGGTTCCTGGCCTTTTGCTGGCCTTTTGCTCACATGTTCT
TGCTG
